Addgene plasmid #107732: TetO-FUW-BICRAL-FLAG-pgk-puro
Purpose: Tet inducible lentiviral C-terminal FLAG BICRAL (GLTSCR1L) ORF
Depositing lab: Emily Dykhuizen. Depositing organization: Purdue University. Publication: Glioma tumor suppressor candidate region gene 1 (GLTSCR1) and its paralog GLTSCR1-like form SWI/SNF chromatin remodeling subcomplexes. Alpsoy A, Dykhuizen EC. J Biol Chem. 2018 Jan 26. pii: RA117.001065. doi: 10.1074/jbc.RA117.001065. PubMed 29374058.
Backbone
  Vector backbone: TetO-FUW-pgk-puro
  Backbone size w/o insert (bp): 9542
  Total vector size (bp): 12822
  Vector type: Lentiviral
  Selectable markers: Puromycin
Growth in bacteria
  Bacterial resistance: Ampicillin, 100 μg/mL
  Growth temperature: 37°C
  Growth strain: NEB Stable
  Copy number: High Copy
Gene/Insert
  Gene/Insert name: BICRAL (alt name: GLTSCR1L)
  Species: H. sapiens (human)
  Insert size (bp): 3273
  GenBank ID: NM_001318819
  Entrez Gene: BICRAL (a.k.a. GLTSCR1L, KIAA0240)
  Promoter: CMV
  Tag / fusion protein: FLAG (C terminal on insert)
  Cloning method: Ligation Independent Cloning
  Sequencing primers: 5′ CAGAGCTCGTTTAGTGAACCG; 3′ CGCCAAGTGCCCAGC
Resource information
  A portion of this plasmid was derived from a plasmid made by: Subcloned from an Novogen construct 762821-2
Terms and licenses: Academic/Nonprofit Terms; Industry Terms: Not Available to Industry
How to cite: TetO-FUW-BICRAL-FLAG-pgk-puro was a gift from Emily Dykhuizen (Addgene plasmid # 107732 ; http://n2t.net/addgene:107732 ; RRID:Addgene_107732)
