[The description below was written by a language model from this plasmid's Addgene catalogue record and pLannotate feature annotations shown in this document.]
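Description:
TetO-FUW-BICRAL-FLAG-pgk-puro is a lentiviral transfer plasmid of about 12.8 kb, built on the TetO-FUW-pgk-puro backbone, for tetracycline-inducible expression of human BICRAL (also called GLTSCR1L) with a C-terminal FLAG tag. It is propagated in E. coli as a high-copy plasmid through a ColE1/pUC-type origin with ampicillin selection. The backbone also carries an f1 origin and an SV40/EM7-driven bleomycin/Zeocin resistance cassette that lies outside the viral region. The viral genome is transcribed from a CMV enhancer/promoter fused to a truncated HIV-1 5' LTR. This is followed by the Ψ packaging signal with a gag fragment, the RRE for Rev-dependent nuclear export, and the cPPT/CTS. A WPRE sits ahead of the truncated 3' LTR and a bGH polyadenylation signal.

The roughly 3.3 kb BICRAL ORF lies downstream of a tetracycline response element with seven tetO repeats joined to a minimal CMV promoter, which is the "CMV" promoter listed in the catalogue. Expression therefore needs a tetracycline-controlled transactivator, which this plasmid does not encode and which must be supplied separately. Immediately downstream, a mouse PGK promoter drives puromycin N-acetyltransferase, so transduced cells can be selected with puromycin regardless of induction. The FLAG tag is stated in the catalogue but is not annotated as a separate feature.

Two sequence records are listed (12,826 and 12,785 nt). They show the same architecture in opposite orientations and differ mainly in the annotated length of the TRE. According to the associated publication title, the construct was made for studying GLTSCR1 and its paralog GLTSCR1-like in SWI/SNF chromatin remodeling subcomplexes. The FLAG epitope allows detection or immunopurification of the induced protein.
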