Features (pLannotate 1.2.2; 33 found; start..end, strand, type, name):
     34..3270    +  CDS            BICRAL: BICRL_HUMAN - Also known as GLTSCR1L From Homo sapiens (Human).
   3326..3825    +  promoter       PGK promoter: mouse phosphoglycerate kinase 1 promoter
   3846..4445    +  CDS            PuroR: puromycin N-acetyltransferase; pac from Streptomyces alboniger; confers resistance to puromycin
   4446..4469    +  misc_feature   MCS (fragment): pBluescript multiple cloning site
   4469..5057    +  misc_feature   WPRE: woodchuck hepatitis virus posttranscriptional regulatory element
   4994..5575    +  CDS            nef (fragment): NEF_HV1H2 - Experimental evidence at protein level: Swiss-Prot protein existence level 1. Extracellular Nef protein targets CD4(+) T-lymphocytes for apoptosis by interacting with CXCR4 surface receptors. From Human immunodeficiency virus type 1 group M subtype B (isolate HXB2) (HIV-1).
   5582..5762    +  LTR            5' LTR (truncated): truncated 5' long terminal repeat (LTR) from HIV-1
   5794..6018    +  polyA_signal   bGH poly(A) signal: bovine growth hormone polyadenylation signal
   6022..6043    +  promoter       SV40 promoter (fragment): SV40 enhancer and early promoter
   6064..6492    +  rep_origin     f1 ori (sequence partly withheld): f1 bacteriophage origin of replication; arrow indicates direction of (+) strand synthesis
   6506..6835    +  promoter       SV40 promoter: SV40 enhancer and early promoter
   6883..6930    +  promoter       EM7 promoter: synthetic bacterial promoter&nbsp
   6949..7323    +  CDS            BleoR: antibiotic-binding protein; Sh ble from Streptoalloteichus hindustanus; confers resistance to bleomycin, phleomycin, and Zeocin™
   7333..7458    +  CDS            ble (fragment): BLE_KLEPN - Experimental evidence at protein level: Swiss-Prot protein existence level 1. Binding protein with a strong affinity to the bleomycin family of antibiotics. Binds to CL990; an antimitotic-antibiotic compound. From Klebsiella pneumoniae.
   7453..7574    +  polyA_signal   SV40 poly(A) signal: SV40 polyadenylation signal
   7645..7667    -  protein_bind   lac operator (fragment): The lac repressor binds to the lac operator to inhibit transcription in E. coli. This inhibition can be relieved by adding lactose or isopropyl-β-D-thiogalactopyranoside (IPTG). lac repressor encoded by lacI
   7671..7701    -  promoter       lac promoter: promoter for the E. coli lac operon
   7716..7737    -  protein_bind   CAP binding site: CAP binding activates transcription in the presence of cAMP. E. coli catabolite activator protein
   7750..7842    -  CDS            lacI (fragment): lac repressor; lacI; The lac repressor binds to the lac operator to inhibit transcription in E. coli. This inhibition can be relieved by adding lactose or isopropyl-β-D-thiogalactopyranoside (IPTG).
   8025..8613    -  rep_origin     ori: high-copy-number ColE1/pMB1/pBR322/pUC origin of replication
   8784..9644    -  CDS            AmpR: β-lactamase; bla; confers resistance to ampicillin, carbenicillin, and related antibiotics
   9645..9749    -  promoter       AmpR promoter: bla
   9808..9860    -  misc_feature   bom (fragment): basis of mobility region from pBR322
  10015..10394   +  enhancer       CMV enhancer: human cytomegalovirus immediate early enhancer
  10395..10594   +  promoter       CMV promoter: human cytomegalovirus (CMV) immediate early promoter
  10612..10792   +  LTR            5' LTR (truncated): truncated 5' long terminal repeat (LTR) from HIV-1
  10839..10964   +  misc_feature   HIV-1 Ψ: packaging signal of human immunodeficiency virus type 1
  10948..11311   +  CDS            HIV-1 gag (fragment): gag protein from human immunodeficiency virus 1; gag
  11457..11690   +  misc_feature   RRE: The Rev response element (RRE) of HIV-1 allows for Rev-dependent mRNA export from the nucleus to the cytoplasm.
  12067..12167   +  CDS            Rev (fragment): human immunodeficiency virus 1 (HIV-1) Rev protein; rev; enhances nuclear export of unspliced and incompletely spliced viral mRNAs
  12217..12334   +  misc_feature   cPPT/CTS: central polypurine tract and central termination sequence of HIV-1
  12391..12635   +  protein_bind   tetracycline response element (fragment): contains seven copies of the tetracycline operator tetO tetracycline repressor TetR
  12653..12691   +  promoter       minimal CMV promoter: human cytomegalovirus (CMV) immediate early promoter
>Addgene plasmid #107732 | TetO-FUW-BICRAL-FLAG-pgk-puro | addgene full sequence | sequence record 207448
AATTGCTAGCCGATGGATCCGTGAATTCGCCCCATGGATGATGATGATGACTCGTGTCTCCTTGATCTTA
TTGGAGACCCACAAGCATTGAACTATTTTCTACATGGACCTAGTAATAAATCTAGCAATGATGACTTGAC
TAATGCAGGATATTCTGCAGCCAATTCAAATTCAATTTTCGCCAACTCTAGTAATGCTGATCCTAAGTCA
TCCCTCAAAGGTGTAAGCAACCAGCTTGGAGAAGGGCCCAGTGATGGACTGCCACTTTCAAGTAGCCTCC
AGTTTCTTGAAGATGAACTCGAGTCTTCTCCTCTTCCTGATCTCACTGAGGACCAACCTTTCGACATTCT
TCAGAAATCCTTGCAAGAGGCCAATATCACTGAACAGACATTGGCAGAAGAGGCATATTTGGATGCCAGT
ATAGGTTCAAGCCAACAGTTTGCACAAGCTCAGCTTCATCCTTCTTCATCAGCATCCTTTACTCAGGCTT
CTAATGTTTCTAATTACTCAGGTCAGACGCTGCAGCCTATAGGGGTGACGCATGTGCCTGTTGGAGCATC
GTTTGCAAGCAATACAGTGGGTGTACAACATGGCTTTATGCAACATGTGGGGATCAGTGTTCCCAGCCAG
CATTTGTCTAATAGCAGTCAGATTAGTGGTTCTGGTCAAATACAGTTAATTGGGTCATTTGGTAATCATC
CTTCCATGATGACTATTAATAACCTAGATGGATCTCAAATCATATTAAAGGGCAGCGGGCAGCAAGCCCC
ATCAAATGTGAGTGGAGGGCTCCTGGTTCATAGACAGACTCCTAATGGCAACTCCTTGTTTGGGAACTCT
AGTTCCAGTCCAGTAGCACAGCCTGTTACCGTTCCATTTAACAGCACAAATTTTCAAACATCTTTACCTG
TGCATAACATCATCATACAAAGGGGTCTTGCACCAAATTCAAATAAAGTCCCAATTAATATACAGCCAAA
GCCTATCCAGATGGGTCAGCAAAATACATACAATGTGAACAATTTGGGAATTCAGCAGCACCACGTACAA
CAAGGGATCTCTTTTGCTTCTGCAAGCTCACCCCAGGGCTCAGTAGTTGGTCCACACATGTCTGTGAACA
TTGTAAACCAACAGAACACAAGAAAGCCAGTCACCTCACAGGCAGTGAGCAGCACTGGGGGCAGTATTGT
TATTCATTCCCCCATGGGCCAACCTCACGCACCCCAAAGTCAGTTCCTTATACCTACAAGCCTTTCTGTC
AGTTCCAACTCGGTACACCACGTCCAGACTATAAATGGGCAACTTCTTCAAACTCAACCCTCTCAGCTCA
TTTCTGGCCAAGTGGCCTCAGAGCATGTCATGTTGAACAGAAACTCTTCCAACATGCTCAGGACCAACCA
ACCATATACTGGACCGATGCTTAACAACCAGAATACTGCTGTCCACTTAGTGTCTGGGCAGACATTTGCT
GCCTCTGGAAGTCCAGTGATAGCCAATCATGCCTCTCCTCAGCTTGTGGGTGGACAGATGCCCTTGCAGC
AGGCATCCCCAACTGTATTACACCTGTCACCTGGGCAGAGCAGCGTTTCCCAAGGAAGACCTGGCTTCGC
CACCATGCCATCGGTGACAAGCATGTCAGGACCTAGTCGGTTCCCTGCTGTCAGCTCAGCCAGCACTGCC
CATCCTAGTCTTGGGTCTGCAGTTCAGTCTGGTTCATCAGGATCAAACTTTACAGGAGATCAGCTGACCC
AGCCAAACAGGACTCCAGTACCAGTCAGTGTGTCTCATCGTCTTCCAGTTTCTTCTTCCAAGTCTACCAG
CACCTTCAGTAACACACCTGGAACAGGAACCCAGCAACAATTCTTCTGCCAGGCTCAGAAAAAATGTCTG
AATCAGACTTCCCCCATTTCTGCTCCCAAGACCACAGACGGCCTGAGGCAAGCACAGATCCCTGGGCTCT
TGAGCACCACACTGCCAGGGCAGGATTCTGGAAGCAAAGTTATATCCGCATCCTTAGGAACCGCACAACC
ACAGCAGGAAAAAGTAGTTGGATCATCTCCTGGCCATCCAGCTGTGCAGGTGGAGAGTCATTCGGGAGGA
CAAAAAAGGCCTGCTGCGAAACAGCTAACGAAAGGAGCTTTCATTCTCCAGCAGTTGCAGAGGGACCAAG
CCCACACTGTGACACCAGACAAAAGTCACTTCCGATCACTAAGTGATGCGGTACAGAGACTGCTCTCCTA
CCACGTGTGCCAGGGCTCCATGCCCACTGAAGAAGACTTGAGAAAAGTGGACAATGAATTTGAGACAGTT
GCCACTCAGCTCCTAAAAAGGACCCAAGCTATGCTTAACAAATACAGATGCCTGCTCCTAGAAGATGCCA
TGCGAATCAATCCCTCTGCTGAGATGGTGATGATCGATAGGATGTTCAACCAGGAGGAAAGAGCTTCCCT
GTCCCGAGACAAGCGTTTGGCACTTGTAGACCCTGAGGGTTTTCAGGCTGATTTCTGTTGTTCCTTCAAA
CTTGATAAAGCTGCTCATGAGACACAGTTTGGCCGGAGTGACCAGCATGGCAGTAAAGCAAGCAGCTCTC
TGCAACCGCCAGCCAAGGCCCAAGGCAGAGACCGAGCCAAAACCGGTGTGACGGAACCCATGAATCATGA
CCAGTTTCATCTAGTGCCTAATCACATCGTGGTCTCTGCAGAAGGAAACATTTCTAAAAAAACAGAATGC
CTTGGCAGAGCACTGAAATTTGACAAAGTGGGCTTAGTGCAGTACCAGAGCACGTCTGAAGAGAAGGCCA
GCCGGAGAGAGCCTCTGAAGGCCAGTCAGTGCTCTCCCGGCCCTGAGGGGCACCGGAAAACCTCATCCAG
ATCGGATCATGGTACTGAGAGCAAACTGTCAAGCATCCTAGCAGATTCGCACTTGGAGATGACGTGTAAC
AATTCCTTCCAGGACAAAAGTCTGAGGAATTCTCCAAAGAATGAAGTTTTACACACAGACATCATGAAAG
GGTCAGGCGAACCCCAGCCAGATCTCCAGCTGACAAAGAGCTTGGAAACCACATTTAAGAACATCTTGGA
ACTCAAAAAGGCGGGACGGCAGCCCCAGAGTGACCCCACGGTTAGCGGCTCTGTTGAGTTAGATTTCCCC
AACTTTTCTCCTATGGCTTCACAGGAAAACTGCCTGGAAAAGTTCATCCCGGACCACAGTGAAGGTGTTG
TAGAAACTGACTCCATTTTAGAAGCAGCTGTAAATAGTATCCTAGAGTGTGGCGGAGACTACAAAGACGA
TGACGACAAGTGATGAGAATTCCATACCGGTTACCGGGTAGGGGAGGCGCTTTTCCCAAGGCAGTCTGGA
GCATGCGCTTTAGCAGCCCCGCTGGGCACTTGGCGCTACACAAGTGGCCTCTGGCCTCGCACACATTCCA
CATCCACCGGTAGGCGCCAACCGGCTCCGTTCTTTGGTGGCCCCTTCGCGCCACCTTCTACTCCTCCCCT
AGTCAGGAAGTTCCCCCCCGCCCCGCAGCTCGCGTCGTGCAGGACGTGACAAATGGAAGTAGCACGTCTC
ACTAGTCTCGTGCAGATGGACAGCACCGCTGAGCAATGGAAGCGGGTAGGCCTTTGGGGCAGCGGCCAAT
AGCAGCTTTGCTCCTTCGCTTTCTGGGCTCAGAGGCTGGGAAGGGGTGGGTCCGGGGGCGGGCTCAGGGG
CGGGCTCAGGGGCGGGGCGGGCGCCCGAAGGTCCTCCGGAGGCCCGGCATTCTGCACGCTTCAAAAGCGC
ACGTCTGCCGCGCTGTTCTCCTCTTCCTCATCTCCGGGCCTTTCGACCTGCAGCCCAAGCTTACCATGAC
CGAGTACAAGCCCACGGTGCGCCTCGCCACCCGCGACGACGTCCCCAGGGCCGTACGCACCCTCGCCGCC
GCGTTCGCCGACTACCCCGCCACGCGCCACACCGTCGATCCGGACCGCCACATCGAGCGGGTCACCGAGC
TGCAAGAACTCTTCCTCACGCGCGTCGGGCTCGACATCGGCAAGGTGTGGGTCGCGGACGACGGCGCCGC
GGTGGCGGTCTGGACCACGCCGGAGAGCGTCGAAGCGGGGGCGGTGTTCGCCGAGATCGGCCCGCGCATG
GCCGAGTTGAGCGGTTCCCGGCTGGCCGCGCAGCAACAGATGGAAGGCCTCCTGGCGCCGCACCGGCCCA
AGGAGCCCGCGTGGTTCCTGGCCACCGTCGGCGTCTCGCCCGACCACCAGGGCAAGGGTCTGGGCAGCGC
CGTCGTGCTCCCCGGAGTGGAGGCGGCCGAGCGCGCCGGGGTGCCCGCCTTCCTGGAGACCTCCGCGCCC
CGCAACCTCCCCTTCTACGAGCGGCTCGGCTTCACCGTCACCGCCGACGTCGAGGTGCCCGAAGGACCGC
GCACCTGGTGCATGACCCGCAAGCCCGGTGCCTGAAATTCGATATCAAGCTTATCGATAATCAACCTCTG
GATTACAAAATTTGTGAAAGATTGACTGGTATTCTTAACTATGTTGCTCCTTTTACGCTATGTGGATACG
CTGCTTTAATGCCTTTGTATCATGCTATTGCTTCCCGTATGGCTTTCATTTTCTCCTCCTTGTATAAATC
CTGGTTGCTGTCTCTTTATGAGGAGTTGTGGCCCGTTGTCAGGCAACGTGGCGTGGTGTGCACTGTGTTT
GCTGACGCAACCCCCACTGGTTGGGGCATTGCCACCACCTGTCAGCTCCTTTCCGGGACTTTCGCTTTCC
CCCTCCCTATTGCCACGGCGGAACTCATCGCCGCCTGCCTTGCCCGCTGCTGGACAGGGGCTCGGCTGTT
GGGCACTGACAATTCCGTGGTGTTGTCGGGGAAATCATCGTCCTTTCCTTGGCTGCTCGCCTGTGTTGCC
ACCTGGATTCTGCGCGGGACGTCCTTCTGCTACGTCCCTTCGGCCCTCAATCCAGCGGACCTTCCTTCCC
GCGGCCTGCTGCCGGCTCTGCGGCCTCTTCCGCGTCTTCGCCTTCGCCCTCAGACGAGTCGGATCTCCCT
TTGGGCCGCCTCCCCGCATCGATACCGTCGACCTCGAGACCTAGAAAAACATGGAGCAATCACAAGTAGC
AATACAGCAGCTACCAATGCTGATTGTGCCTGGCTAGAAGCACAAGAGGAGGAGGAGGTGGGTTTTCCAG
TCACACCTCAGGTACCTTTAAGACCAATGACTTACAAGGCAGCTGTAGATCTTAGCCACTTTTTAAAAGA
AAAGGGGGGACTGGAAGGGCTAATTCACTCCCAACGAAGACAAGATATCCTTGATCTGTGGATCTACCAC
ACACAAGGCTACTTCCCTGATTGGCAGAACTACACACCAGGGCCAGGGATCAGATATCCACTGACCTTTG
GATGGTGCTACAAGCTAGTACCAGTTGAGCAAGAGAAGGTAGAAGAAGCCAATGAAGGAGAGAACACCCG
CTTGTTACACCCTGTGAGCCTGCATGGGATGGATGACCCGGAGAGAGAAGTATTAGAGTGGAGGTTTGAC
AGCCGCCTAGCATTTCATCACATGGCCCGAGAGCTGCATCCGGACTGTACTGGGTCTCTCTGGTTAGACC
AGATCTGAGCCTGGGAGCTCTCTGGCTAACTAGGGAACCCACTGCTTAAGCCTCAATAAAGCTTGCCTTG
AGTGCTTCAAGTAGTGTGTGCCCGTCTGTTGTGTGACTCTGGTAACTAGAGATCCCTCAGACCCTTTTAG
TCAGTGTGGAAAATCTCTAGCAGGGCCCGTTTAAACCCGCTGATCAGCCTCGACTGTGCCTTCTAGTTGC
CAGCCATCTGTTGTTTGCCCCTCCCCCGTGCCTTCCTTGACCCTGGAAGGTGCCACTCCCACTGTCCTTT
CCTAATAAAATGAGGAAATTGCATCGCATTGTCTGAGTAGGTGTCATTCTATTCTGGGGGGTGGGGTGGG
GCAGGACAGCAAGGGGGAGGATTGGGAAGACAATAGCAGGCATGCTGGGGATGCGGTGGGCTCTATGGCT
TCTGAGGCGGAAAGAACCAGCTGGGGCTCTAGGGGGTATCCCC
[124 nt withheld, positions 6064-6187]
C
[91 nt withheld, positions 6189-6279]
A
[49 nt withheld, positions 6281-6329]
CCTTTGACGTTGGAGTCCACGTTCTTT
[37 nt withheld, positions 6357-6393]
ACCCTATCTCGGTCTATTCTTTTGATTTATAAGGGATTTTGCCGATTTCGGCCTATTGGTTAAAAAATGA
GCTGATTTAACAAAAATTTAACGCGAATTAATTCTGTGGAATGTGTGTCAGTTAGGGTGTGGAAAGTCCC
CAGGCTCCCCAGCAGGCAGAAGTATGCAAAGCATGCATCTCAATTAGTCAGCAACCAGGTGTGGAAAGTC
CCCAGGCTCCCCAGCAGGCAGAAGTATGCAAAGCATGCATCTCAATTAGTCAGCAACCATAGTCCCGCCC
CTAACTCCGCCCATCCCGCCCCTAACTCCGCCCAGTTCCGCCCATTCTCCGCCCCATGGCTGACTAATTT
TTTTTATTTATGCAGAGGCCGAGGCCGCCTCTGCCTCTGAGCTATTCCAGAAGTAGTGAGGAGGCTTTTT
TGGAGGCCTAGGCTTTTGCAAAAAGCTCCCGGGAGCTTGTATATCCATTTTCGGATCTGATCAGCACGTG
TTGACAATTAATCATCGGCATAGTATATCGGCATAGTATAATACGACAAGGTGAGGAACTAAACCATGGC
CAAGTTGACCAGTGCCGTTCCGGTGCTCACCGCGCGCGACGTCGCCGGAGCGGTCGAGTTCTGGACCGAC
CGGCTCGGGTTCTCCCGGGACTTCGTGGAGGACGACTTCGCCGGTGTGGTCCGGGACGACGTGACCCTGT
TCATCAGCGCGGTCCAGGACCAGGTGGTGCCGGACAACACCCTGGCCTGGGTGTGGGTGCGCGGCCTGGA
CGAGCTGTACGCCGAGTGGTCGGAGGTCGTGTCCACGAACTTCCGGGACGCCTCCGGGCCGGCCATGACC
GAGATCGGCGAGCAGCCGTGGGGGCGGGAGTTCGCCCTGCGCGACCCGGCCGGCAACTGCGTGCACTTCG
TGGCCGAGGAGCAGGACTGACACGTGCTACGAGATTTCGATTCCACCGCCGCCTTCTATGAAAGGTTGGG
CTTCGGAATCGTTTTCCGGGACGCCGGCTGGATGATCCTCCAGCGCGGGGATCTCATGCTGGAGTTCTTC
GCCCACCCCAACTTGTTTATTGCAGCTTATAATGGTTACAAATAAAGCAATAGCATCACAAATTTCACAA
ATAAAGCATTTTTTTCACTGCATTCTAGTTGTGGTTTGTCCAAACTCATCAATGTATCTTATCATGTCTG
TATACCGTCGACCTCTAGCTAGAGCTTGGCGTAATCATGGTCATAGCTGTTTCCTGTGTGAAATTGTTAT
CCGCTCACAATTCCACACAACATACGAGCCGGAAGCATAAAGTGTAAAGCCTGGGGTGCCTAATGAGTGA
GCTAACTCACATTAATTGCGTTGCGCTCACTGCCCGCTTTCCAGTCGGGAAACCTGTCGTGCCAGCTGCA
TTAATGAATCGGCCAACGCGCGGGGAGAGGCGGTTTGCGTATTGGGCGCTCTTCCGCTTCCTCGCTCACT
GACTCGCTGCGCTCGGTCGTTCGGCTGCGGCGAGCGGTATCAGCTCACTCAAAGGCGGTAATACGGTTAT
CCACAGAATCAGGGGATAACGCAGGAAAGAACATGTGAGCAAAAGGCCAGCAAAAGGCCAGGAACCGTAA
AAAGGCCGCGTTGCTGGCGTTTTTCCATAGGCTCCGCCCCCCTGACGAGCATCACAAAAATCGACGCTCA
AGTCAGAGGTGGCGAAACCCGACAGGACTATAAAGATACCAGGCGTTTCCCCCTGGAAGCTCCCTCGTGC
GCTCTCCTGTTCCGACCCTGCCGCTTACCGGATACCTGTCCGCCTTTCTCCCTTCGGGAAGCGTGGCGCT
TTCTCATAGCTCACGCTGTAGGTATCTCAGTTCGGTGTAGGTCGTTCGCTCCAAGCTGGGCTGTGTGCAC
GAACCCCCCGTTCAGCCCGACCGCTGCGCCTTATCCGGTAACTATCGTCTTGAGTCCAACCCGGTAAGAC
ACGACTTATCGCCACTGGCAGCAGCCACTGGTAACAGGATTAGCAGAGCGAGGTATGTAGGCGGTGCTAC
AGAGTTCTTGAAGTGGTGGCCTAACTACGGCTACACTAGAAGAACAGTATTTGGTATCTGCGCTCTGCTG
AAGCCAGTTACCTTCGGAAAAAGAGTTGGTAGCTCTTGATCCGGCAAACAAACCACCGCTGGTAGCGGTG
GTTTTTTTGTTTGCAAGCAGCAGATTACGCGCAGAAAAAAAGGATCTCAAGAAGATCCTTTGATCTTTTC
TACGGGGTCTGACGCTCAGTGGAACGAAAACTCACGTTAAGGGATTTTGGTCATGAGATTATCAAAAAGG
ATCTTCACCTAGATCCTTTTAAATTAAAAATGAAGTTTTAAATCAATCTAAAGTATATATGAGTAAACTT
GGTCTGACAGTTACCAATGCTTAATCAGTGAGGCACCTATCTCAGCGATCTGTCTATTTCGTTCATCCAT
AGTTGCCTGACTCCCCGTCGTGTAGATAACTACGATACGGGAGGGCTTACCATCTGGCCCCAGTGCTGCA
ATGATACCGCGAGACCCACGCTCACCGGCTCCAGATTTATCAGCAATAAACCAGCCAGCCGGAAGGGCCG
AGCGCAGAAGTGGTCCTGCAACTTTATCCGCCTCCATCCAGTCTATTAATTGTTGCCGGGAAGCTAGAGT
AAGTAGTTCGCCAGTTAATAGTTTGCGCAACGTTGTTGCCATTGCTACAGGCATCGTGGTGTCACGCTCG
TCGTTTGGTATGGCTTCATTCAGCTCCGGTTCCCAACGATCAAGGCGAGTTACATGATCCCCCATGTTGT
GCAAAAAAGCGGTTAGCTCCTTCGGTCCTCCGATCGTTGTCAGAAGTAAGTTGGCCGCAGTGTTATCACT
CATGGTTATGGCAGCACTGCATAATTCTCTTACTGTCATGCCATCCGTAAGATGCTTTTCTGTGACTGGT
GAGTACTCAACCAAGTCATTCTGAGAATAGTGTATGCGGCGACCGAGTTGCTCTTGCCCGGCGTCAATAC
GGGATAATACCGCGCCACATAGCAGAACTTTAAAAGTGCTCATCATTGGAAAACGTTCTTCGGGGCGAAA
ACTCTCAAGGATCTTACCGCTGTTGAGATCCAGTTCGATGTAACCCACTCGTGCACCCAACTGATCTTCA
GCATCTTTTACTTTCACCAGCGTTTCTGGGTGAGCAAAAACAGGAAGGCAAAATGCCGCAAAAAAGGGAA
TAAGGGCGACACGGAAATGTTGAATACTCATACTCTTCCTTTTTCAATATTATTGAAGCATTTATCAGGG
TTATTGTCTCATGAGCGGATACATATTTGAATGTATTTAGAAAAATAAACAAATAGGGGTTCCGCGCACA
TTTCCCCGAAAAGTGCCACCTGACGTCGACGGATCGGGAGATCTCCCGATCCCCTATGGTGCACTCTCAG
TACAATCTGCTCTGATGCCGCATAGTTAAGCCAGTATCTGCTCCCTGCTTGTGTGTTGGAGGTCGCTGAG
TAGTGCGCGAGCAAAATTTAAGCTACAACAAGGCAAGGCTTGACCGACAATTGCATGAAGAATCTGCTTA
GGGTTAGGCGTTTTGCGCTGCTTCGCGATGTACGGGCCAGATATACGCGTTGACATTGATTATTGACTAG
TTATTAATAGTAATCAATTACGGGGTCATTAGTTCATAGCCCATATATGGAGTTCCGCGTTACATAACTT
ACGGTAAATGGCCCGCCTGGCTGACCGCCCAACGACCCCCGCCCATTGACGTCAATAATGACGTATGTTC
CCATAGTAACGCCAATAGGGACTTTCCATTGACGTCAATGGGTGGAGTATTTACGGTAAACTGCCCACTT
GGCAGTACATCAAGTGTATCATATGCCAAGTACGCCCCCTATTGACGTCAATGACGGTAAATGGCCCGCC
TGGCATTATGCCCAGTACATGACCTTATGGGACTTTCCTACTTGGCAGTACATCTACGTATTAGTCATCG
CTATTACCATGGTGATGCGGTTTTGGCAGTACATCAATGGGCGTGGATAGCGGTTTGACTCACGGGGATT
TCCAAGTCTCCACCCCATTGACGTCAATGGGAGTTTGTTTTGGCACCAAAATCAACGGGACTTTCCAAAA
TGTCGTAACAACTCCGCCCCATTGACGCAAATGGGCGGTAGGCGTGTACGGTGGGAGGTCTATATAAGCA
GCGCGTTTTGCCTGTACTGGGTCTCTCTGGTTAGACCAGATCTGAGCCTGGGAGCTCTCTGGCTAACTAG
GGAACCCACTGCTTAAGCCTCAATAAAGCTTGCCTTGAGTGCTTCAAGTAGTGTGTGCCCGTCTGTTGTG
TGACTCTGGTAACTAGAGATCCCTCAGACCCTTTTAGTCAGTGTGGAAAATCTCTAGCAGTGGCGCCCGA
ACAGGGACTTGAAAGCGAAAGGGAAACCAGAGGAGCTCTCTCGACGCAGGACTCGGCTTGCTGAAGCGCG
CACGGCAAGAGGCGAGGGGCGGCGACTGGTGAGTACGCCAAAAATTTTGACTAGCGGAGGCTAGAAGGAG
AGAGATGGGTGCGAGAGCGTCAGTATTAAGCGGGGGAGAATTAGATCGCGATGGGAAAAAATTCGGTTAA
GGCCAGGGGGAAAGAAAAAATATAAATTAAAACATATAGTATGGGCAAGCAGGGAGCTAGAACGATTCGC
AGTTAATCCTGGCCTGTTAGAAACATCAGAAGGCTGTAGACAAATACTGGGACAGCTACAACCATCCCTT
CAGACAGGATCAGAAGAACTTAGATCATTATATAATACAGTAGCAACCCTCTATTGTGTGCATCAAAGGA
TAGAGATAAAAGACACCAAGGAAGCTTTAGACAAGATAGAGGAAGAGCAAAACAAAAGTAAGACCACCGC
ACAGCAAGCGGCCGCTGATCTTCAGACCTGGAGGAGGAGATATGAGGGACAATTGGAGAAGTGAATTATA
TAAATATAAAGTAGTAAAAATTGAACCATTAGGAGTAGCACCCACCAAGGCAAAGAGAAGAGTGGTGCAG
AGAGAAAAAAGAGCAGTGGGAATAGGAGCTTTGTTCCTTGGGTTCTTGGGAGCAGCAGGAAGCACTATGG
GCGCAGCGTCAATGACGCTGACGGTACAGGCCAGACAATTATTGTCTGGTATAGTGCAGCAGCAGAACAA
TTTGCTGAGGGCTATTGAGGCGCAACAGCATCTGTTGCAACTCACAGTCTGGGGCATCAAGCAGCTCCAG
GCAAGAATCCTGGCTGTGGAAAGATACCTAAAGGATCAACAGCTCCTGGGGATTTGGGGTTGCTCTGGAA
AACTCATTTGCACCACTGCTGTGCCTTGGAATGCTAGTTGGAGTAATAAATCTCTGGAACAGATTTGGAA
TCACACGACCTGGATGGAGTGGGACAGAGAAATTAACAATTACACAAGCTTAATACACTCCTTAATTGAA
GAATCGCAAAACCAGCAAGAAAAGAATGAACAAGAATTATTGGAATTAGATAAATGGGCAAGTTTGTGGA
ATTGGTTTAACATAACAAATTGGCTGTGGTATATAAAATTATTCATAATGATAGTAGGAGGCTTGGTAGG
TTTAAGAATAGTTTTTGCTGTACTTTCTATAGTGAATAGAGTTAGGCAGGGATATTCACCATTATCGTTT
CAGACCCACCTCCCAACCCCGAGGGGACCCGACAGGCCCGAAGGAATAGAAGAAGAAGGTGGAGAGAGAG
ACAGAGACAGATCCATTCGATTAGTGAACGGATCGGCACTGCGTGCGCCAATTCTGCAGACAAATGGCAG
TATTCATCCACAATTTTAAAAGAAAAGGGGGGATTGGGGGGTACAGTGCAGGGGAAAGAATAGTAGACAT
AATAGCAACAGACATACAAACTAAAGAATTACAAAAACAAATTACAAAAATTCAAAATTTTCGGGTTTAT
TACAGGGACAGCAGAGATCCAGTTTGGTTAGATCTCGAGTTTACCACTCCCTATCAGTGATAGAGAAAAG
TGAAAGTCGAGTTTACCACTCCCTATCAGTGATAGAGAAAAGTGAAAGTCGAGTTTACCACTCCCTATCA
GTGATAGAGAAAAGTGAAAGTCGAGGTTTACCACTCCCTATCAGTGATAGAGAAAAGTGAAAGTCGAGTT
TACCACTCCCTATCAGTGATAGAGAAAAGTGAAAGTCGAGTTTACCACTCCCTATCAGTGATAGAGAAAA
GTGAAAGTCGAGCTCGGTACCCGGGTCGAGGTAGGCGTGTACGGTGGGAGGCCTATATAAGCAGAGCTCG
TTTAGTGAACCGTCAGATCGCCTGGAGACGCCATCCACGCTGTTTTGACCTCCATAGAAGACACCGGGAC
CGATCCAGCCTCCGCGGCCCCG
