Features (pLannotate 1.2.2; 34 found; start..end, strand, type, name):
     88..587     -  promoter       PGK promoter: mouse phosphoglycerate kinase 1 promoter
    643..3879    -  CDS            BICRAL: BICRL_HUMAN - Also known as GLTSCR1L From Homo sapiens (Human).
   4007..4045    -  promoter       minimal CMV promoter: human cytomegalovirus (CMV) immediate early promoter
   4050..4067    -  misc_feature   MCS (fragment): pUC18/19 multiple cloning site
   4078..4348    -  protein_bind   tetracycline response element: contains seven copies of the tetracycline operator tetO tetracycline repressor TetR
   4405..4522    -  misc_feature   cPPT/CTS: central polypurine tract and central termination sequence of HIV-1
   4572..4672    -  CDS            Rev (fragment): human immunodeficiency virus 1 (HIV-1) Rev protein; rev; enhances nuclear export of unspliced and incompletely spliced viral mRNAs
   5049..5282    -  misc_feature   RRE: The Rev response element (RRE) of HIV-1 allows for Rev-dependent mRNA export from the nucleus to the cytoplasm.
   5428..5791    -  CDS            HIV-1 gag (fragment): gag protein from human immunodeficiency virus 1; gag
   5775..5900    -  misc_feature   HIV-1 Ψ: packaging signal of human immunodeficiency virus type 1
   5947..6127    -  LTR            5' LTR (truncated): truncated 5' long terminal repeat (LTR) from HIV-1
   6145..6344    -  promoter       CMV promoter: human cytomegalovirus (CMV) immediate early promoter
   6345..6724    -  enhancer       CMV enhancer: human cytomegalovirus immediate early enhancer
   6879..6931    +  misc_feature   bom (fragment): basis of mobility region from pBR322
   6990..7094    +  promoter       AmpR promoter: bla
   7095..7955    +  CDS            AmpR: β-lactamase; bla; confers resistance to ampicillin, carbenicillin, and related antibiotics
   8126..8714    +  rep_origin     ori: high-copy-number ColE1/pMB1/pBR322/pUC origin of replication
   8897..8989    +  CDS            lacI (fragment): lac repressor; lacI; The lac repressor binds to the lac operator to inhibit transcription in E. coli. This inhibition can be relieved by adding lactose or isopropyl-β-D-thiogalactopyranoside (IPTG).
   9002..9023    +  protein_bind   CAP binding site: CAP binding activates transcription in the presence of cAMP. E. coli catabolite activator protein
   9038..9068    +  promoter       lac promoter: promoter for the E. coli lac operon
   9072..9094    +  protein_bind   lac operator (fragment): The lac repressor binds to the lac operator to inhibit transcription in E. coli. This inhibition can be relieved by adding lactose or isopropyl-β-D-thiogalactopyranoside (IPTG). lac repressor encoded by lacI
   9165..9286    -  polyA_signal   SV40 poly(A) signal: SV40 polyadenylation signal
   9281..9406    -  CDS            ble (fragment): BLE_KLEPN - Experimental evidence at protein level: Swiss-Prot protein existence level 1. Binding protein with a strong affinity to the bleomycin family of antibiotics. Binds to CL990; an antimitotic-antibiotic compound. From Klebsiella pneumoniae.
   9416..9790    -  CDS            BleoR: antibiotic-binding protein; Sh ble from Streptoalloteichus hindustanus; confers resistance to bleomycin, phleomycin, and Zeocin™
   9809..9856    -  promoter       EM7 promoter: synthetic bacterial promoter&nbsp
   9904..10233   -  promoter       SV40 promoter: SV40 enhancer and early promoter
  10247..10675   -  rep_origin     f1 ori (sequence partly withheld): f1 bacteriophage origin of replication; arrow indicates direction of (+) strand synthesis
  10696..10717   -  promoter       SV40 promoter (fragment): SV40 enhancer and early promoter
  10721..10945   -  polyA_signal   bGH poly(A) signal: bovine growth hormone polyadenylation signal
  10977..11157   -  LTR            5' LTR (truncated): truncated 5' long terminal repeat (LTR) from HIV-1
  11164..11745   -  CDS            nef (fragment): NEF_HV1H2 - Experimental evidence at protein level: Swiss-Prot protein existence level 1. Extracellular Nef protein targets CD4(+) T-lymphocytes for apoptosis by interacting with CXCR4 surface receptors. From Human immunodeficiency virus type 1 group M subtype B (isolate HXB2) (HIV-1).
  11682..12270   -  misc_feature   WPRE: woodchuck hepatitis virus posttranscriptional regulatory element
  12270..12293   -  misc_feature   MCS (fragment): pBluescript multiple cloning site
  12294..67      -  CDS            PuroR (across the origin): puromycin N-acetyltransferase; pac from Streptomyces alboniger; confers resistance to puromycin
>Addgene plasmid #107732 | TetO-FUW-BICRAL-FLAG-pgk-puro | addgene full sequence | sequence record 259781 | Addgene NGS Result
GGGTGCGTACGGCCCTGGGGACGTCGTCGCGGGTGGCGAGGCGCACCGTGGGCTTGTACTCGGTCATGGT
AAGCTTGGGCTGCAGGTCGAAAGGCCCGGAGATGAGGAAGAGGAGAACAGCGCGGCAGACGTGCGCTTTT
GAAGCGTGCAGAATGCCGGGCCTCCGGAGGACCTTCGGGCGCCCGCCCCGCCCCTGAGCCCGCCCCTGAG
CCCGCCCCCGGACCCACCCCTTCCCAGCCTCTGAGCCCAGAAAGCGAAGGAGCAAAGCTGCTATTGGCCG
CTGCCCCAAAGGCCTACCCGCTTCCATTGCTCAGCGGTGCTGTCCATCTGCACGAGACTAGTGAGACGTG
CTACTTCCATTTGTCACGTCCTGCACGACGCGAGCTGCGGGGCGGGGGGGAACTTCCTGACTAGGGGAGG
AGTAGAAGGTGGCGCGAAGGGGCCACCAAAGAACGGAGCCGGTTGGCGCCTACCGGTGGATGTGGAATGT
GTGCGAGGCCAGAGGCCACTTGTGTAGCGCCAAGTGCCCAGCGGGGCTGCTAAAGCGCATGCTCCAGACT
GCCTTGGGAAAAGCGCCTCCCCTACCCGGTAACCGGTATGGAATTCTCATCACTTGTCGTCATCGTCTTT
GTAGTCTCCGCCACACTCTAGGATACTATTTACAGCTGCTTCTAAAATGGAGTCAGTTTCTACAACACCT
TCACTGTGGTCCGGGATGAACTTTTCCAGGCAGTTTTCCTGTGAAGCCATAGGAGAAAAGTTGGGGAAAT
CTAACTCAACAGAGCCGCTAACCGTGGGGTCACTCTGGGGCTGCCGTCCCGCCTTTTTGAGTTCCAAGAT
GTTCTTAAATGTGGTTTCCAAGCTCTTTGTCAGCTGGAGATCTGGCTGGGGTTCGCCTGACCCTTTCATG
ATGTCTGTGTGTAAAACTTCATTCTTTGGAGAATTCCTCAGACTTTTGTCCTGGAAGGAATTGTTACACG
TCATCTCCAAGTGCGAATCTGCTAGGATGCTTGACAGTTTGCTCTCAGTACCATGATCCGATCTGGATGA
GGTTTTCCGGTGCCCCTCAGGGCCGGGAGAGCACTGACTGGCCTTCAGAGGCTCTCTCCGGCTGGCCTTC
TCTTCAGACGTGCTCTGGTACTGCACTAAGCCCACTTTGTCAAATTTCAGTGCTCTGCCAAGGCATTCTG
TTTTTTTAGAAATGTTTCCTTCTGCAGAGACCACGATGTGATTAGGCACTAGATGAAACTGGTCATGATT
CATGGGTTCCGTCACACCGGTTTTGGCTCGGTCTCTGCCTTGGGCCTTGGCTGGCGGTTGCAGAGAGCTG
CTTGCTTTACTGCCATGCTGGTCACTCCGGCCAAACTGTGTCTCATGAGCAGCTTTATCAAGTTTGAAGG
AACAACAGAAATCAGCCTGAAAACCCTCAGGGTCTACAAGTGCCAAACGCTTGTCTCGGGACAGGGAAGC
TCTTTCCTCCTGGTTGAACATCCTATCGATCATCACCATCTCAGCAGAGGGATTGATTCGCATGGCATCT
TCTAGGAGCAGGCATCTGTATTTGTTAAGCATAGCTTGGGTCCTTTTTAGGAGCTGAGTGGCAACTGTCT
CAAATTCATTGTCCACTTTTCTCAAGTCTTCTTCAGTGGGCATGGAGCCCTGGCACACGTGGTAGGAGAG
CAGTCTCTGTACCGCATCACTTAGTGATCGGAAGTGACTTTTGTCTGGTGTCACAGTGTGGGCTTGGTCC
CTCTGCAACTGCTGGAGAATGAAAGCTCCTTTCGTTAGCTGTTTCGCAGCAGGCCTTTTTTGTCCTCCCG
AATGACTCTCCACCTGCACAGCTGGATGGCCAGGAGATGATCCAACTACTTTTTCCTGCTGTGGTTGTGC
GGTTCCTAAGGATGCGGATATAACTTTGCTTCCAGAATCCTGCCCTGGCAGTGTGGTGCTCAAGAGCCCA
GGGATCTGTGCTTGCCTCAGGCCGTCTGTGGTCTTGGGAGCAGAAATGGGGGAAGTCTGATTCAGACATT
TTTTCTGAGCCTGGCAGAAGAATTGTTGCTGGGTTCCTGTTCCAGGTGTGTTACTGAAGGTGCTGGTAGA
CTTGGAAGAAGAAACTGGAAGACGATGAGACACACTGACTGGTACTGGAGTCCTGTTTGGCTGGGTCAGC
TGATCTCCTGTAAAGTTTGATCCTGATGAACCAGACTGAACTGCAGACCCAAGACTAGGATGGGCAGTGC
TGGCTGAGCTGACAGCAGGGAACCGACTAGGTCCTGACATGCTTGTCACCGATGGCATGGTGGCGAAGCC
AGGTCTTCCTTGGGAAACGCTGCTCTGCCCAGGTGACAGGTGTAATACAGTTGGGGATGCCTGCTGCAAG
GGCATCTGTCCACCCACAAGCTGAGGAGAGGCATGATTGGCTATCACTGGACTTCCAGAGGCAGCAAATG
TCTGCCCAGACACTAAGTGGACAGCAGTATTCTGGTTGTTAAGCATCGGTCCAGTATATGGTTGGTTGGT
CCTGAGCATGTTGGAAGAGTTTCTGTTCAACATGACATGCTCTGAGGCCACTTGGCCAGAAATGAGCTGA
GAGGGTTGAGTTTGAAGAAGTTGCCCATTTATAGTCTGGACGTGGTGTACCGAGTTGGAACTGACAGAAA
GGCTTGTAGGTATAAGGAACTGACTTTGGGGTGCGTGAGGTTGGCCCATGGGGGAATGAATAACAATACT
GCCCCCAGTGCTGCTCACTGCCTGTGAGGTGACTGGCTTTCTTGTGTTCTGTTGGTTTACAATGTTCACA
GACATGTGTGGACCAACTACTGAGCCCTGGGGTGAGCTTGCAGAAGCAAAAGAGATCCCTTGTTGTACGT
GGTGCTGCTGAATTCCCAAATTGTTCACATTGTATGTATTTTGCTGACCCATCTGGATAGGCTTTGGCTG
TATATTAATTGGGACTTTATTTGAATTTGGTGCAAGACCCCTTTGTATGATGATGTTATGCACAGGTAAA
GATGTTTGAAAATTTGTGCTGTTAAATGGAACGGTAACAGGCTGTGCTACTGGACTGGAACTAGAGTTCC
CAAACAAGGAGTTGCCATTAGGAGTCTGTCTATGAACCAGGAGCCCTCCACTCACATTTGATGGGGCTTG
CTGCCCGCTGCCCTTTAATATGATTTGAGATCCATCTAGGTTATTAATAGTCATCATGGAAGGATGATTA
CCAAATGACCCAATTAACTGTATTTGACCAGAACCACTAATCTGACTGCTATTAGACAAATGCTGGCTGG
GAACACTGATCCCCACATGTTGCATAAAGCCATGTTGTACACCCACTGTATTGCTTGCAAACGATGCTCC
AACAGGCACATGCGTCACCCCTATAGGCTGCAGCGTCTGACCTGAGTAATTAGAAACATTAGAAGCCTGA
GTAAAGGATGCTGATGAAGAAGGATGAAGCTGAGCTTGTGCAAACTGTTGGCTTGAACCTATACTGGCAT
CCAAATATGCCTCTTCTGCCAATGTCTGTTCAGTGATATTGGCCTCTTGCAAGGATTTCTGAAGAATGTC
GAAAGGTTGGTCCTCAGTGAGATCAGGAAGAGGAGAAGACTCGAGTTCATCTTCAAGAAACTGGAGGCTA
CTTGAAAGTGGCAGTCCATCACTGGGCCCTTCTCCAAGCTGGTTGCTTACACCTTTGAGGGATGACTTAG
GATCAGCATTACTAGAGTTGGCGAAAATTGAATTTGAATTGGCTGCAGAATATCCTGCATTAGTCAAGTC
ATCATTGCTAGATTTATTACTAGGTCCATGTAGAAAATAGTTCAATGCTTGTGGGTCTCCAATAAGATCA
AGGAGACACGAGTCATCATCATCATCCATGGGGCGAATTCACGGATCCATCGGCTAGCAATTCGGGGCCG
CGGAGGCTGGATCGGTCCCGGTGTCTTCTATGGAGGTCAAAACAGCGTGGATGGCGTCTCCAGGCGATCT
GACGGTTCACTAAACGAGCTCTGCTTATATAGGCCTCCCACCGTACACGCCTACCTCGACCCGGGTACCG
AGCTCGACTTTCACTTTTCTCTATCACTGATAGGGAGTGGTAAACTCGACTTTCACTTTTCTCTATCACT
GATAGGGAGTGGTAAACTCGACTTTCACTTTTCTCTATCACTGATAGGGAGTGGTAAACTCGACTTTCAC
TTTTCTCTATCACTGATAGGGAGTGGTAAACTCGACTTTCACTTTTCTCTATCACTGATAGGGAGTGGTA
AACTCGACTTTCACTTTTCTCTATCACTGATAGGGAGTGGTAAACTCGACTTTCACTTTTCTCTATCACT
GATAGGGAGTGGTAAACTCGAGATCTAACCAAACTGGATCTCTGCTGTCCCTGTAATAAACCCGAAAATT
TTGAATTTTTGTAATTTGTTTTTGTAATTCTTTAGTTTGTATGTCTGTTGCTATTATGTCTACTATTCTT
TCCCCTGCACTGTACCCCCCAATCCCCCCTTTTCTTTTAAAATTGTGGATGAATACTGCCATTTGTCTGC
AGAATTGGCGCACGCAGTGCCGATCCGTTCACTAATCGAATGGATCTGTCTCTGTCTCTCTCTCCACCTT
CTTCTTCTATTCCTTCGGGCCTGTCGGGTCCCCTCGGGGTTGGGAGGTGGGTCTGAAACGATAATGGTGA
ATATCCCTGCCTAACTCTATTCACTATAGAAAGTACAGCAAAAACTATTCTTAAACCTACCAAGCCTCCT
ACTATCATTATGAATAATTTTATATACCACAGCCAATTTGTTATGTTAAACCAATTCCACAAACTTGCCC
ATTTATCTAATTCCAATAATTCTTGTTCATTCTTTTCTTGCTGGTTTTGCGATTCTTCAATTAAGGAGTG
TATTAAGCTTGTGTAATTGTTAATTTCTCTGTCCCACTCCATCCAGGTCGTGTGATTCCAAATCTGTTCC
AGAGATTTATTACTCCAACTAGCATTCCAAGGCACAGCAGTGGTGCAAATGAGTTTTCCAGAGCAACCCC
AAATCCCCAGGAGCTGTTGATCCTTTAGGTATCTTTCCACAGCCAGGATTCTTGCCTGGAGCTGCTTGAT
GCCCCAGACTGTGAGTTGCAACAGATGCTGTTGCGCCTCAATAGCCCTCAGCAAATTGTTCTGCTGCTGC
ACTATACCAGACAATAATTGTCTGGCCTGTACCGTCAGCGTCATTGACGCTGCGCCCATAGTGCTTCCTG
CTGCTCCCAAGAACCCAAGGAACAAAGCTCCTATTCCCACTGCTCTTTTTTCTCTCTGCACCACTCTTCT
CTTTGCCTTGGTGGGTGCTACTCCTAATGGTTCAATTTTTACTACTTTATATTTATATAATTCACTTCTC
CAATTGTCCCTCATATCTCCTCCTCCAGGTCTGAAGATCAGCGGCCGCTTGCTGTGCGGTGGTCTTACTT
TTGTTTTGCTCTTCCTCTATCTTGTCTAAAGCTTCCTTGGTGTCTTTTATCTCTATCCTTTGATGCACAC
AATAGAGGGTTGCTACTGTATTATATAATGATCTAAGTTCTTCTGATCCTGTCTGAAGGGATGGTTGTAG
CTGTCCCAGTATTTGTCTACAGCCTTCTGATGTTTCTAACAGGCCAGGATTAACTGCGAATCGTTCTAGC
TCCCTGCTTGCCCATACTATATGTTTTAATTTATATTTTTTCTTTCCCCCTGGCCTTAACCGAATTTTTT
CCCATCGCGATCTAATTCTCCCCCGCTTAATACTGACGCTCTCGCACCCATCTCTCTCCTTCTAGCCTCC
GCTAGTCAAAATTTTTGGCGTACTCACCAGTCGCCGCCCCTCGCCTCTTGCCGTGCGCGCTTCAGCAAGC
CGAGTCCTGCGTCGAGAGAGCTCCTCTGGTTTCCCTTTCGCTTTCAAGTCCCTGTTCGGGCGCCACTGCT
AGAGATTTTCCACACTGACTAAAAGGGTCTGAGGGATCTCTAGTTACCAGAGTCACACAACAGACGGGCA
CACACTACTTGAAGCACTCAAGGCAAGCTTTATTGAGGCTTAAGCAGTGGGTTCCCTAGTTAGCCAGAGA
GCTCCCAGGCTCAGATCTGGTCTAACCAGAGAGACCCAGTACAGGCAAAACGCGCTGCTTATATAGACCT
CCCACCGTACACGCCTACCGCCCATTTGCGTCAATGGGGCGGAGTTGTTACGACATTTTGGAAAGTCCCG
TTGATTTTGGTGCCAAAACAAACTCCCATTGACGTCAATGGGGTGGAGACTTGGAAATCCCCGTGAGTCA
AACCGCTATCCACGCCCATTGATGTACTGCCAAAACCGCATCACCATGGTAATAGCGATGACTAATACGT
AGATGTACTGCCAAGTAGGAAAGTCCCATAAGGTCATGTACTGGGCATAATGCCAGGCGGGCCATTTACC
GTCATTGACGTCAATAGGGGGCGTACTTGGCATATGATACACTTGATGTACTGCCAAGTGGGCAGTTTAC
CGTAAATACTCCACCCATTGACGTCAATGGAAAGTCCCTATTGGCGTTACTATGGGAACATACGTCATTA
TTGACGTCAATGGGCGGGGGTCGTTGGGCGGTCAGCCAGGCGGGCCATTTACCGTAAGTTATGTAACGCG
GAACTCCATATATGGGCTATGAACTAATGACCCCGTAATTGATTACTATTAATAACTAGTCAATAATCAA
TGTCAACGCGTATATCTGGCCCGTACATCGCGAAGCAGCGCAAAACGCCTAACCCTAAGCAGATTCTTCA
TGCAATTGTCGGTCAAGCCTTGCCTTGTTGTAGCTTAAATTTTGCTCGCGCACTACTCAGCGACCTCCAA
CACACAAGCAGGGAGCAGATACTGGCTTAACTATGCGGCATCAGAGCAGATTGTACTGAGAGTGCACCAT
AGGGGATCGGGAGATCTCCCGATCCGTCGACGTCAGGTGGCACTTTTCGGGGAAATGTGCGCGGAACCCC
TATTTGTTTATTTTTCTAAATACATTCAAATATGTATCCGCTCATGAGACAATAACCCTGATAAATGCTT
CAATAATATTGAAAAAGGAAGAGTATGAGTATTCAACATTTCCGTGTCGCCCTTATTCCCTTTTTTGCGG
CATTTTGCCTTCCTGTTTTTGCTCACCCAGAAACGCTGGTGAAAGTAAAAGATGCTGAAGATCAGTTGGG
TGCACGAGTGGGTTACATCGAACTGGATCTCAACAGCGGTAAGATCCTTGAGAGTTTTCGCCCCGAAGAA
CGTTTTCCAATGATGAGCACTTTTAAAGTTCTGCTATGTGGCGCGGTATTATCCCGTATTGACGCCGGGC
AAGAGCAACTCGGTCGCCGCATACACTATTCTCAGAATGACTTGGTTGAGTACTCACCAGTCACAGAAAA
GCATCTTACGGATGGCATGACAGTAAGAGAATTATGCAGTGCTGCCATAACCATGAGTGATAACACTGCG
GCCAACTTACTTCTGACAACGATCGGAGGACCGAAGGAGCTAACCGCTTTTTTGCACAACATGGGGGATC
ATGTAACTCGCCTTGATCGTTGGGAACCGGAGCTGAATGAAGCCATACCAAACGACGAGCGTGACACCAC
GATGCCTGTAGCAATGGCAACAACGTTGCGCAAACTATTAACTGGCGAACTACTTACTCTAGCTTCCCGG
CAACAATTAATAGACTGGATGGAGGCGGATAAAGTTGCAGGACCACTTCTGCGCTCGGCCCTTCCGGCTG
GCTGGTTTATTGCTGATAAATCTGGAGCCGGTGAGCGTGGGTCTCGCGGTATCATTGCAGCACTGGGGCC
AGATGGTAAGCCCTCCCGTATCGTAGTTATCTACACGACGGGGAGTCAGGCAACTATGGATGAACGAAAT
AGACAGATCGCTGAGATAGGTGCCTCACTGATTAAGCATTGGTAACTGTCAGACCAAGTTTACTCATATA
TACTTTAGATTGATTTAAAACTTCATTTTTAATTTAAAAGGATCTAGGTGAAGATCCTTTTTGATAATCT
CATGACCAAAATCCCTTAACGTGAGTTTTCGTTCCACTGAGCGTCAGACCCCGTAGAAAAGATCAAAGGA
TCTTCTTGAGATCCTTTTTTTCTGCGCGTAATCTGCTGCTTGCAAACAAAAAAACCACCGCTACCAGCGG
TGGTTTGTTTGCCGGATCAAGAGCTACCAACTCTTTTTCCGAAGGTAACTGGCTTCAGCAGAGCGCAGAT
ACCAAATACTGTTCTTCTAGTGTAGCCGTAGTTAGGCCACCACTTCAAGAACTCTGTAGCACCGCCTACA
TACCTCGCTCTGCTAATCCTGTTACCAGTGGCTGCTGCCAGTGGCGATAAGTCGTGTCTTACCGGGTTGG
ACTCAAGACGATAGTTACCGGATAAGGCGCAGCGGTCGGGCTGAACGGGGGGTTCGTGCACACAGCCCAG
CTTGGAGCGAACGACCTACACCGAACTGAGATACCTACAGCGTGAGCTATGAGAAAGCGCCACGCTTCCC
GAAGGGAGAAAGGCGGACAGGTATCCGGTAAGCGGCAGGGTCGGAACAGGAGAGCGCACGAGGGAGCTTC
CAGGGGGAAACGCCTGGTATCTTTATAGTCCTGTCGGGTTTCGCCACCTCTGACTTGAGCGTCGATTTTT
GTGATGCTCGTCAGGGGGGCGGAGCCTATGGAAAAACGCCAGCAACGCGGCCTTTTTACGGTTCCTGGCC
TTTTGCTGGCCTTTTGCTCACATGTTCTTTCCTGCGTTATCCCCTGATTCTGTGGATAACCGTATTACCG
CCTTTGAGTGAGCTGATACCGCTCGCCGCAGCCGAACGACCGAGCGCAGCGAGTCAGTGAGCGAGGAAGC
GGAAGAGCGCCCAATACGCAAACCGCCTCTCCCCGCGCGTTGGCCGATTCATTAATGCAGCTGGCACGAC
AGGTTTCCCGACTGGAAAGCGGGCAGTGAGCGCAACGCAATTAATGTGAGTTAGCTCACTCATTAGGCAC
CCCAGGCTTTACACTTTATGCTTCCGGCTCGTATGTTGTGTGGAATTGTGAGCGGATAACAATTTCACAC
AGGAAACAGCTATGACCATGATTACGCCAAGCTCTAGCTAGAGGTCGACGGTATACAGACATGATAAGAT
ACATTGATGAGTTTGGACAAACCACAACTAGAATGCAGTGAAAAAAATGCTTTATTTGTGAAATTTGTGA
TGCTATTGCTTTATTTGTAACCATTATAAGCTGCAATAAACAAGTTGGGGTGGGCGAAGAACTCCAGCAT
GAGATCCCCGCGCTGGAGGATCATCCAGCCGGCGTCCCGGAAAACGATTCCGAAGCCCAACCTTTCATAG
AAGGCGGCGGTGGAATCGAAATCTCGTAGCACGTGTCAGTCCTGCTCCTCGGCCACGAAGTGCACGCAGT
TGCCGGCCGGGTCGCGCAGGGCGAACTCCCGCCCCCACGGCTGCTCGCCGATCTCGGTCATGGCCGGCCC
GGAGGCGTCCCGGAAGTTCGTGGACACGACCTCCGACCACTCGGCGTACAGCTCGTCCAGGCCGCGCACC
CACACCCAGGCCAGGGTGTTGTCCGGCACCACCTGGTCCTGGACCGCGCTGATGAACAGGGTCACGTCGT
CCCGGACCACACCGGCGAAGTCGTCCTCCACGAAGTCCCGGGAGAACCCGAGCCGGTCGGTCCAGAACTC
GACCGCTCCGGCGACGTCGCGCGCGGTGAGCACCGGAACGGCACTGGTCAACTTGGCCATGGTTTAGTTC
CTCACCTTGTCGTATTATACTATGCCGATATACTATGCCGATGATTAATTGTCAACACGTGCTGATCAGA
TCCGAAAATGGATATACAAGCTCCCGGGAGCTTTTTGCAAAAGCCTAGGCCTCCAAAAAAGCCTCCTCAC
TACTTCTGGAATAGCTCAGAGGCAGAGGCGGCCTCGGCCTCTGCATAAATAAAAAAAATTAGTCAGCCAT
GGGGCGGAGAATGGGCGGAACTGGGCGGAGTTAGGGGCGGGATGGGCGGAGTTAGGGGCGGGACTATGGT
TGCTGACTAATTGAGATGCATGCTTTGCATACTTCTGCCTGCTGGGGAGCCTGGGGACTTTCCACACCTG
GTTGCTGACTAATTGAGATGCATGCTTTGCATACTTCTGCCTGCTGGGGAGCCTGGGGACTTTCCACACC
CTAACTGACACACATTCCACAGAATTAATTCGCGTTAAATTTTTGTTAAATCAGCTCATTTTTTAACCAA
TAGGCCGAAATCGGCAAAATCCCTTATAAATCAAAAGAATAGACCGAGATAGGGT
[37 nt withheld, positions 10346-10382]
AAAGAACGTGGACTCCAACGTCAAAGG
[49 nt withheld, positions 10410-10458]
T
[91 nt withheld, positions 10460-10550]
G
[124 nt withheld, positions 10552-10675]
GGGGATACCCCCTAGAGCCCCAGCTGGTTCTTTCCGCCTCAGAAGCCATAGAGCCCACCGCATCCCCAGC
ATGCCTGCTATTGTCTTCCCAATCCTCCCCCTTGCTGTCCTGCCCCACCCCACCCCCCAGAATAGAATGA
CACCTACTCAGACAATGCGATGCAATTTCCTCATTTTATTAGGAAAGGACAGTGGGAGTGGCACCTTCCA
GGGTCAAGGAAGGCACGGGGGAGGGGCAAACAACAGATGGCTGGCAACTAGAAGGCACAGTCGAGGCTGA
TCAGCGGGTTTAAACGGGCCCTGCTAGAGATTTTCCACACTGACTAAAAGGGTCTGAGGGATCTCTAGTT
ACCAGAGTCACACAACAGACGGGCACACACTACTTGAAGCACTCAAGGCAAGCTTTATTGAGGCTTAAGC
AGTGGGTTCCCTAGTTAGCCAGAGAGCTCCCAGGCTCAGATCTGGTCTAACCAGAGAGACCCAGTACAGT
CCGGATGCAGCTCTCGGGCCATGTGATGAAATGCTAGGCGGCTGTCAAACCTCCACTCTAATACTTCTCT
CTCCGGGTCATCCATCCCATGCAGGCTCACAGGGTGTAACAAGCGGGTGTTCTCTCCTTCATTGGCTTCT
TCTACCTTCTCTTGCTCAACTGGTACTAGCTTGTAGCACCATCCAAAGGTCAGTGGATATCTGATCCCTG
GCCCTGGTGTGTAGTTCTGCCAATCAGGGAAGTAGCCTTGTGTGTGGTAGATCCACAGATCAAGGATATC
TTGTCTTCGTTGGGAGTGAATTAGCCCTTCCAGTCCCCCCTTTTCTTTTAAAAAGTGGCTAAGATCTACA
GCTGCCTTGTAAGTCATTGGTCTTAAAGGTACCTGAGGTGTGACTGGAAAACCCACCTCCTCCTCCTCTT
GTGCTTCTAGCCAGGCACAATCAGCATTGGTAGCTGCTGTATTGCTACTTGTGATTGCTCCATGTTTTTC
TAGGTCTCGAGGTCGACGGTATCGATGCGGGGAGGCGGCCCAAAGGGAGATCCGACTCGTCTGAGGGCGA
AGGCGAAGACGCGGAAGAGGCCGCAGAGCCGGCAGCAGGCCGCGGGAAGGAAGGTCCGCTGGATTGAGGG
CCGAAGGGACGTAGCAGAAGGACGTCCCGCGCAGAATCCAGGTGGCAACACAGGCGAGCAGCCAAGGAAA
GGACGATGATTTCCCCGACAACACCACGGAATTGTCAGTGCCCAACAGCCGAGCCCCTGTCCAGCAGCGG
GCAAGGCAGGCGGCGATGAGTTCCGCCGTGGCAATAGGGAGGGGGAAAGCGAAAGTCCCGGAAAGGAGCT
GACAGGTGGTGGCAATGCCCCAACCAGTGGGGGTTGCGTCAGCAAACACAGTGCACACCACGCCACGTTG
CCTGACAACGGGCCACAACTCCTCATAAAGAGACAGCAACCAGGATTTATACAAGGAGGAGAAAATGAAA
GCCATACGGGAAGCAATAGCATGATACAAAGGCATTAAAGCAGCGTATCCACATAGCGTAAAAGGAGCAA
CATAGTTAAGAATACCAGTCAATCTTTCACAAATTTTGTAATCCAGAGGTTGATTATCGATAAGCTTGAT
ATCGAATTTCAGGCACCGGGCTTGCGGGTCATGCACCAGGTGCGCGGTCCTTCGGGCACCTCGACGTCGG
CGGTGACGGTGAAGCCGAGCCGCTCGTAGAAGGGGAGGTTGCGGGGCGCGGAGGTCTCCAGGAAGGCGGG
CACCCCGGCGCGCTCGGCCGCCTCCACTCCGGGGAGCACGACGGCGCTGCCCAGACCCTTGCCCTGGTGG
TCGGGCGAGACGCCGACGGTGGCCAGGAACCACGCGGGCTCCTTGGGCCGGTGCGGCGCCAGGAGGCCTT
CCATCTGTTGCTGCGCGGCCAGCCGGGAACCGCTCAACTCGGCCATGCGCGGGCCGATCTCGGCGAACAC
CGCCCCCGCTTCGACGCTCTCCGGCGTGGTCCAGACCGCCACCGCGGCGCCGTCGTCCGCGACCCACACC
TTGCCGATGTCGAGCCCGACGCGCGTGAGGAAGAGTTCTTGCAGCTCGGTGACCCGCTCGATGTGGCGGT
CCGGATCGACGGTGTGGCGCGTGGCGGGGTAGTCGGCGAACGCGGCGGCGA
